>Addgene plasmid #229270 | pXTK033 [Origin_repABC-pSymB_PartType3] | addgene full sequence | sequence record 464664 | Addgene NGS Result
TTGAGATCCTTTTTTTCTGCGCGTAATCTGCTGCTTGCAAACAAAAAAACCACCGCTACCAGCGGTGGTT
TGTTTGCCGGATCAAGAGCTACCAACTCTTTTTCCGAAGGTAACTGGCTTCAGCAGAGCGCAGATACCAA
ATACTGTTCTTCTAGTGTAGCCGTAGTTAGGCCACCACTTCAAGAACTCTGTAGCACCGCCTACATACCT
CGCTCTGCTAATCCTGTTACCAGTGGCTGCTGCCAGTGGCGATAAGTCGTGTCTTACCGGGTTGGACTCA
AGACGATAGTTACCGGATAAGGCGCAGCGGTCGGGCTGAACGGGGGGTTCGTGCACACAGCCCAGCTTGG
AGCGAACGACCTACACCGAACTGAGATACCTACAGCGTGAGCTATGAGAAAGCGCCACGCTTCCCGAAGG
GAGAAAGGCGGACAGGTATCCGGTAAGCGGCAGGGTCGGAACAGGAGAGCGCACGAGGGAGCTTCCAGGG
GGAAACGCCTGGTATCTTTATAGTCCTGTCGGGTTTCGCCACCTCTGACTTGAGCGTCGATTTTTGTGAT
GCTCGTCAGGGGGGCGGAGCCTATGGAAAAACGCCAGCAACGCGAGTCGGTCTCTCCCTGCCTTATCCTT
CTCTTATCCGACCTGCGGGGCTCGATCCTGTCACAATCCGGTCCGCTGTCAATAGTCTACTAAAATTATG
ATCTACTAAGGGTACCGCGTCTGTTGCAACGTCTGGGGGAGATTTGCGCGGCCGCTCGGATGCGGCGCTT
CGCCAACGCAAGTGTCGGCCGGATCGGCCCGGCTGGACTGCCGGCGAGTTGTCCGCGGACAACCAATGAA
CAGCCGGACGACAAAACTGCAGCGCCCCTGCAGCACAACCGAGCTTTTTGTTAAGCGTTTGTAAAATGGC
AACGAATCGGCGCATAGTATAACTGCGCAGATCAGCTCCCATTGGTGAATTTTGCGCAGTTTTTGGAGAG
TAGGAATGTTGCAGCAGAGAATCCAGAGTCTTGAGGAGCAGGAGCATTTGCCGTCGCTCTTGTCTGCCGA
CGCTCAGGAACTCGCACACCAGTTGCAGGAGCATCAAAAGAAGATCTTTTCTCCGTCGGCGCAAAAGACG
ATGCGGCTCTTCAGCCCGGCAGAGGCAGCGGCCTTCATCGGAATCGGCGAAGGCTATCTGCGCCAGATCG
CCTCAGAAGGCCATGGTCCGCAGCCGCTGTCAAACGGCCGCCGCATGTATGCGATGGAGGACATCGACCG
TATCCGCCGGGTTCTCGACGAAGGCAGCAAGACCGGCAAATATATTCCGCATCGTCGACCGGGCGAAAAG
CTGCAAGTCGTCTCCGTCATGAATTTCAAAGGTGGTTCGGGCAAGACGACGACATCCGCTCACCTTGCGC
AGTATCTCGCCTTGCGCGGCTATCGGGTGCTGGCGATCGATCTCGATCCGCAGGCCTCGCTCTCCGCCCT
CTTCGGTCATCAGCCGGAACTGGACGTCGGCGAAGGGGAAACACTCTATGGCGCCATACGCTACGAGGCC
CCCCGGCCGATCGCGGAGGTGGTGCGATCGACCTATACCGCCAATCTTCACCTCATTCCGGGCAATCTCG
AGCTCATGGAATTCGAGCACGAGACTCCGAAGGCGATGATCGCGGGCTCCATCGAGACAATGTTCTTCGC
GCGGATCGGCGAGGTGCTTTCCGAAATCGAGAGCTTCTACGACATCGTCGTCATCGACTGCCCGCCGCAG
CTCGGCTTTCTGACCATGTCGGCGCTTTGCGCCGCGACCTCCGTGCTCATCACCGTGCACCCGCAGATGC
TCGACGTCATGTCGATGTCCCAGTTCTTGTCGATGACGAGCGAGCTCATGGCCGTTGTCGAGAATGCCGG
CGGGCGCACCAGCTATGACTGGATGCGCTATCTGGTCACGCGCTTCGAGCCCAACGACGGACCGCAGAGC
CAAATGACCGGTTTCATGCGCGCGATCTTCGGCAACCGCATGCTGCAGAACGCGATGGTGAAATCGACCG
CAATTTCCGACGCCGGCGTCACCAAGCAGACGCTCTATGAAGTGGAGCGCTCGCAATTCATACGCGGTAC
CTACGACCGGGCGATGGATTCGCTCTCGCTCGTCAATGCGGAGATCGAAGAGATGATCCGCAGGGTCTGG
GGGAGGAAGTAACCGATGGCGCGCAAGAACCTGATCGGCATTTCCGAGAGCCCCCTCGCCCCCGAAGACG
GGGAGCGCCCGGCCGTCGGTCGTCCGATCGCGGGCCTTGCGCCCGCCCAGCGCTCCACTGGCCTCGTCGG
CGGCATCACCAGATCCCTCTCGAACATCACCCAGAAGGTCGAGCGAGCGGAGGAATTGGAGCGCCAGCTT
GCCGATGGGCACGCAATCGTCGAACTGGACCCGGAGCTGATCGATTCCTCTTTCATCATCGATAGGCTGG
GTGTCGCCCCCGACGTTCAGGCCATGCTGGTTCAGCAGATTCGGGACCACGGACAACAGGTTCCGATCCT
CGTGCGGCCGCATCCGGCGGAGAGCGGCCGATATCAGGTCGCCTACGGCCACAGGCGGCTTGCGGCATTG
CGCGAGATCGGCATCAAGGTCAAGGCAGTCATCCGGAACTTGAACGACGAGCAACTCGTCATTTCCCAGG
GGCAGGAAAACAACGCCCGCACCGACCTCTCCTTCATAGAGCGAGCGTTGTTCGCAACGCGTCTTGAAGA
TCGCGGCTTCTCGCGGGATACGATCATGTCGGCCCTCGGAGTCGACAAGGCGGCCCTCTCCAAGATGATC
GCCGTCGTCCGCCGATTGCCGTTGGACATCATCGAAGCCATCGGTGCCGCGCCGGGTTTCGGCAGGAGAC
GATGGATGGAACTTGCCGATCTCATCGACCGCGATGACCGGCGTCCGAAGGCATTGCATTTCATCGAGAC
GGCCGCATTCAAGGCGCTGGAGAGCGATCAGCGTTTCGAAAAGCTGTTTGCCTTGCTGAGCCTAGCCAGG
AAGCCCTCAAAGGCGGAAACCTGGATTGCTCCGGACAGGAGCCGCCCCGTGCGTATTCGCGAAACGGATG
CGGAAACGACGCTGGCCTTCAGCAAGAAGGCGGCACCGGGCTTTGCAGAATTCGTGAGGCAGAGGCTCGA
AGCGCTCTACCTCGAATATCAACGGGAAACAGGAGACTAAACAGAGCAAAAGAAAAAGGCTTCCGAACGA
CTAGCGCTGCGGAAACCCTTCTCTCGTGTAGCAACTAGAGAATCCCACTTCCGCGAATCAGTGTCAAGCA
TTTTTGACGTCGTTTCGGCGAACGGATTTCTTTTGCCTTGGAAAAGGTGAAGAAAATGGAACGTGGAAGT
GTGACGACGCCCTTTGGGCGGCGGGCGATGACGCTTGGCATGCTCGCAAGTCAGATCGCCGCCGGTAACG
TCCCGCCGGACCGGTCGGTGGACAAGTGGAAATTGTTCCGTTCTCTCTGTGAAGCGAAGACGGTGATCGG
CGTGTCCGATCGTTCGCTTGCGGTGTTGAACGCCCTTTTGAGCTTTTATCCAGGAGCCGAGCTCTCGGGC
GAAAATGGCCTCGTCGTTTTCCCCTCCAATGCGCAGCTCTCGCTCCGTACCCACGGAATGGCGGGCACGA
CGCTCCGCCGGCATCTTGCATGCCTCGTGGAATCGGGCCTGATCCTGCGGCGCGACAGCCCGAACGGTAA
GCGTTACGCCCGAAGGAGCCGTAATGGAGCGGTGGGCGAAGCCTTCGGATTCGACCTCTCCCCGCTCGTC
GCCCGGGCCGATGAGTTCAAAGCCGCCGCTGCCGAACTTGCCGCAGCCAAACAGTATCATCGTCTGATGC
GCGAAAGACTGAGCCTCTGCCGGCGCGACATCGCCAAGCTGCTCGAGCTCCTTCGTGACTCTGACCTGCC
CACCGACTGCGAGCGGCAGCAACGGAGATATGAGGAATTGTCTGCGCCTCTCTCGCGCAAGGCACCGGTC
AGCGACGTCGAAACCCTTCATGACGCTATGGCGGAACTTCGTACGGATCTATCCAATCAATTGGAAAAAC
TGCTTAATTCCAAAAAAATGGGCGCCAATGATCGCCATAATGGGCAGCACATACAGAGTTCACATCCAGA
CTCTCAATTTGAATCTGAACCTGGCTTGGGAAAAGGGTCGGGGAAATTTTCGGCCGGCGCCCAAAGCTGC
AACGCGGACCCTGTGACACCGACGGCGAAGCTCTCGGAGGTTTCGACCCGTATCGATTCGCAGCAGCCGG
TCAGCTCGGTGTCCCCATCTCTGCCGATCTCCCGCCTCGCCCGGGAAATTCCTCTGCCCGTCCTCCTATC
CGCTTGCCCGCAGATCGCCGATTACGGACCACAGGGCCGTATAACGAACTGGAAGGATCTGCTGACCGCT
GCAGTCGTCGTCAGAACCATGCTGAACGTGAGCACCGATGCCTATGACGATGCATGCACGGTTCTCGGCC
AGGAAAATGCTGCGACCGTCATCGCTTGCATCCTGGAGAGAGCCGATTGCATAAGTTCGCCAGGCGGCTA
TCTTCGGGTTCTTACCGCGAGAGCGCGGCGCCAGGCTTTCTCGGTTGCTCCGATGGTCGCTGCACTGAGG
CGCGCGCGAGGGGCAAGCATGCCGCTTGCGAGTTGATGTCTCCGCTGAACAGTCTTTGTAAGACAGGAAT
CTCGGGCGCACTGCAGGAGTTGTCGGTCGCAAGGCACGTCAGGCTTGCGACGCTGACCGCTCGCGGTTGC
CTTGACGCTCCAGATAGGGGAAACTCGCTTCGGCTGCGGATTCGCACTTGCTTTGAATTGCCGCCTTGGT
GTCTGTTTCTTAACAATTTTGCTTCTATCGTAACGTATTGGCAAAAAAGGCGGTAAGCCGGCAATGCGGA
AGTTAAATCGCCATTAAGTTCCGTCACGCGGACGGCCCCAGTTCGAGGCTTGGTGACCGCAACAACAGTT
ATCAACCGCCTCCCCTATTCTGCAATTGAGTGGAAATCTCGTGCGGTCGGCCACGCAATCCGGGGCAAAG
CCGCCGACGATATGCAGATGCCGATCCCTGCAGTCGTTTCCGCAGTTGACAGCTGTCAACAATACGATCT
TGCCCCTGGCTGAGACCAGAGTAGCCCGCCTAATGAGCGGGCTTTTTTTTAATTCCCCTATTTGTTTATT
TTTCTAAATACATTCAAATATGTATCCGCTCATGAGACAATAACCCTGATAAATGCTTCAATAATATTGA
AAAAGGAAGAGTATGAGCATTCAGCATTTTCGTGTGGCGCTGATTCCGTTTTTTGCGGCGTTTTGCCTGC
CGGTGTTTGCGCATCCGGAAACCCTGGTGAAAGTGAAAGATGCGGAAGATCAACTGGGTGCGCGCGTGGG
CTATATTGAACTGGATCTGAACAGCGGCAAAATTCTGGAATCTTTTCGTCCGGAAGAACGTTTTCCGATG
ATGAGCACCTTTAAAGTGCTGCTGTGCGGTGCGGTTCTGAGCCGTGTGGATGCGGGCCAGGAACAACTGG
GCCGTCGTATTCATTATAGCCAGAACGATCTGGTGGAATATAGCCCGGTGACCGAAAAACATCTGACCGA
TGGCATGACCGTGCGTGAACTGTGCAGCGCGGCGATTACCATGAGCGATAACACCGCGGCGAACCTGCTG
CTGACGACCATTGGCGGTCCGAAAGAACTGACCGCGTTTCTGCATAACATGGGCGATCATGTGACCCGTC
TGGATCGTTGGGAACCGGAACTGAACGAAGCGATTCCGAACGATGAACGTGATACCACCATGCCGGCAGC
AATGGCGACCACCCTGCGTAAACTGCTGACGGGTGAGCTGCTGACCCTGGCAAGCCGCCAGCAACTGATT
GATTGGATGGAAGCGGATAAAGTGGCGGGTCCGCTGCTGCGTAGCGCGCTGCCGGCTGGCTGGTTTATTG
CGGATAAAAGCGGTGCGGGCGAACGTGGCAGCCGTGGCATTATTGCGGCGCTGGGCCCGGATGGTAAACC
GAGCCGTATTGTGGTGATTTATACCACCGGCAGCCAGGCGACGATGGATGAACGTAACCGTCAGATTGCG
GAAATTGGCGCGAGCCTGATTAAACATTGGTAAACCGATACAATTAAAGGCTCCTTTTGGAGCCTTTTTT
TTTGGACGACCCTTGTCAGATCAAAGGATCTTC
Features (pLannotate 1.2.2; 7 found; start..end, strand, type, name):
      1..589     +  rep_origin     ori: high-copy-number ColE1/pMB1/pBR322/pUC origin of replication
   1067..2179    +  CDS            Y4CK_SINFN (fragment): Protein inferred from homology: Swiss-Prot protein existence level 3. From Sinorhizobium fredii (strain NBRC 101917 / NGR234).
   3195..3241    -  ncRNA          ctRNA p42d: Accession: RF00489 - ctRNA
   3281..3347    +  ncRNA          S-element: Accession: RF00490 - S-element
   5171..5262    +  promoter       AmpR promoter: bla
   5263..6120    +  CDS            bla: BLAT_ECOLX - Experimental evidence at protein level: Swiss-Prot protein existence level 1. TEM-type are the most prevalent beta-lactamases in enterobacteria; they hydrolyze the beta-lactam bond in susceptible beta-lactam antibiotics, thus conferring resistance to penicillins and cephalosporins. TEM-3 and TEM-4 are capable of hydrolyzing cefotaxime and ceftazidime. TEM-5 is capable of hydrolyzing ceftazidime. TEM-6 is capable of hydrolyzing ceftazidime and aztreonam. TEM-8/CAZ-2, TEM- 16/CAZ-7 and TEM-24/CAZ-6 are markedly active against ceftazidime. IRT- 4 shows resistance to beta-lactamase in
   6127..6166    +  terminator     fd terminator: central terminator from bacteriophage fd (Otsuka and Kunisawa, 1982)
