[The description below was written by a language model from this plasmid's Addgene catalogue record and pLannotate feature annotations shown in this document.]
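Description:
pXTK033 is a Golden Gate part plasmid from the XanthoMoClo modular cloning toolkit, which was developed for genetic work in the bacterial genera Xanthobacter and Roseixanthobacter. It is built on the pXTK backbone and, at about 6.2 kb, is maintained in E. coli through a ColE1/pMB1-family origin. Selection is by ampicillin, provided by a TEM-type bla gene under its own promoter and followed by a bacteriophage fd terminator. The catalogue lists the plasmid as low copy, whereas the automated annotation labels the E. coli origin as a high-copy type; the record does not explain this difference.

The payload is a "Type 3" part carrying the repABC replication origin from the pSymB megaplasmid of Sinorhizobium meliloti. repABC cassettes are the characteristic replication and partitioning modules of large alphaproteobacterial replicons: RepA and RepB act in partitioning, and RepC is the replication initiator. The feature table annotates this region only partially. It detects a coding fragment with homology to a Sinorhizobium fredii protein, along with two regulatory RNA elements typical of these operons: an antisense counter-transcribed RNA (ctRNA), which generally modulates repC expression and contributes to incompatibility, and an adjacent S-element. The remaining repABC genes are not individually called. The Golden Gate restriction sites and overhangs flanking the part are also not annotated or stated in the record.

As a part plasmid, pXTK033 is not intended as a finished expression vector. It serves as a donor of the origin module, to be combined with other toolkit parts in hierarchical Golden Gate assemblies, presumably giving the resulting plasmids a replication origin suited to alphaproteobacterial hosts.
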