Addgene plasmid #229270: pXTK033 [Origin_repABC-pSymB_PartType3]
Purpose: XanthoMoClo Golden Gate Part Plasmid for cloning, contains Origin_repABC-pSymB_PartType3
Depositing lab: Michael Springer. Depositing organization: Harvard Medical School. Publication: XanthoMoClo horizontal line A Robust Modular Cloning Genetic Toolkit for the Genera Xanthobacter and Roseixanthobacter. Soltysiak MPM, Ory ALH, Lee AD, Christophersen CE, Jalihal AP, Springer M. ACS Synth Biol. 2025 Apr 18;14(4):1173-1190. doi: 10.1021/acssynbio.4c00806. Epub 2025 Mar 13. PubMed 40080684.
Backbone
  Vector backbone: pXTK
  Vector type: Bacterial Expression
Growth in bacteria
  Bacterial resistance: Ampicillin, 100 μg/mL
  Growth temperature: 37°C
  Growth strain: DH5alpha
  Copy number: Low Copy
Gene/Insert
  Gene/Insert name: repABC-pSymB Origin (alt name: Origin_repABC-pSymB_PartType3)
  Species: Sinorhizobium meliloti
  Cloning method: Restriction Enzyme; 5′ cloning site unknown (unknown if destroyed)
Terms and licenses: Academic/Nonprofit Terms; Industry Terms: Not Available to Industry
How to cite: pXTK033 [Origin_repABC-pSymB_PartType3] was a gift from Michael Springer (Addgene plasmid # 229270 ; http://n2t.net/addgene:229270 ; RRID:Addgene_229270)
